>Addgene plasmid #107064 | pET15T-MsePCNA2 | addgene full sequence | sequence record 204662 | Addgene NGS Result
TTCTTGAAGACGAAAGGGCCTCGTGATACGCCTATTTTTATAGGTTAATGTCATGATAATAATGGTTTCT
TAGACGTCAGGTGGCACTTTTCGGGGAAATGTGCGCGGAACCCCTATTTGTTTATTTTTCTAAATACATT
CAAATATGTATCCGCTCATGAGACAATAACCCTGATAAATGCTTCAATAATATTGAAAAAGGAAGAGTAT
GAGTATTCAACATTTCCGTGTCGCCCTTATTCCCTTTTTTGCGGCATTTTGCCTTCCTGTTTTTGCTCAC
CCAGAAACGCTGGTGAAAGTAAAAGATGCTGAAGATCAGTTGGGTGCACGAGTGGGTTACATCGAACTGG
ATCTCAACAGCGGTAAGATCCTTGAGAGTTTTCGCCCCGAAGAACGTTTTCCAATGATGAGCACTTTTAA
AGTTCTGCTATGTGGCGCGGTATTATCCCGTGTTGACGCCGGGCAAGAGCAACTCGGTCGCCGCATACAC
TATTCTCAGAATGACTTGGTTGAGTACTCACCAGTCACAGAAAAGCATCTTACGGATGGCATGACAGTAA
GAGAATTATGCAGTGCTGCCATAACCATGAGTGATAACACTGCGGCCAACTTACTTCTGACAACGATCGG
AGGACCGAAGGAGCTAACCGCTTTTTTGCACAACATGGGGGATCATGTAACTCGCCTTGATCGTTGGGAA
CCGGAGCTGAATGAAGCCATACCAAACGACGAGCGTGACACCACGATGCCTGCAGCAATGGCAACAACGT
TGCGCAAACTATTAACTGGCGAACTACTTACTCTAGCTTCCCGGCAACAATTAATAGACTGGATGGAGGC
GGATAAAGTTGCAGGACCACTTCTGCGCTCGGCCCTTCCGGCTGGCTGGTTTATTGCTGATAAATCTGGA
GCCGGTGAGCGTGGGTCTCGCGGTATCATTGCAGCACTGGGGCCAGATGGTAAGCCCTCCCGTATCGTAG
TTATCTACACGACGGGGAGTCAGGCAACTATGGATGAACGAAATAGACAGATCGCTGAGATAGGTGCCTC
ACTGATTAAGCATTGGTAACTGTCAGACCAAGTTTACTCATATATACTTTAGATTGATTTAAAACTTCAT
TTTTAATTTAAAAGGATCTAGGTGAAGATCCTTTTTGATAATCTCATGACCAAAATCCCTTAACGTGAGT
TTTCGTTCCACTGAGCGTCAGACCCCGTAGAAAAGATCAAAGGATCTTCTTGAGATCCTTTTTTTCTGCG
CGTAATCTGCTGCTTGCAAACAAAAAAACCACCGCTACCAGCGGTGGTTTGTTTGCCGGATCAAGAGCTA
CCAACTCTTTTTCCGAAGGTAACTGGCTTCAGCAGAGCGCAGATACCAAATACTGTCCTTCTAGTGTAGC
CGTAGTTAGGCCACCACTTCAAGAACTCTGTAGCACCGCCTACATACCTCGCTCTGCTAATCCTGTTACC
AGTGGCTGCTGCCAGTGGCGATAAGTCGTGTCTTACCGGGTTGGACTCAAGACGATAGTTACCGGATAAG
GCGCAGCGGTCGGGCTGAACGGGGGGTTCGTGCACACAGCCCAGCTTGGAGCGAACGACCTACACCGAAC
TGAGATACCTACAGCGTGAGCTATGAGAAAGCGCCACGCTTCCCGAAGGGAGAAAGGCGGACAGGTATCC
GGTAAGCGGCAGGGTCGGAACAGGAGAGCGCACGAGGGAGCTTCCAGGGGGAAACGCCTGGTATCTTTAT
AGTCCTGTCGGGTTTCGCCACCTCTGACTTGAGCGTCGATTTTTGTGATGCTCGTCAGGGGGGCGGAGCC
TATGGAAAAACGCCAGCAACGCGGCCTTTTTACGGTTCCTGGCCTTTTGCTGGCCTTTTGCTCACATGTT
CTTTCCTGCGTTATCCCCTGATTCTGTGGATAACCGTATTACCGCCTTTGAGTGAGCTGATACCGCTCGC
CGCAGCCGAACGACCGAGCGCAGCGAGTCAGTGAGCGAGGAAGCGGAAGAGCGCCTGATGCGGTATTTTC
TCCTTACGCATCTGTGCGGTATTTCACACCGCAATGGTGCACTCTCAGTACAATCTGCTCTGATGCCGCA
TAGTTAAGCCAGTATACACTCCGCTATCGCTACGTGACTGGGTCATGGCTGCGCCCCGACACCCGCCAAC
ACCCGCTGACGCGCCCTGACGGGCTTGTCTGCTCCCGGCATCCGCTTACAGACAAGCTGTGACCGTCTCC
GGGAGCTGCATGTGTCAGAGGTTTTCACCGTCATCACCGAAACGCGCGAGGCAGCTGCGGTAAAGCTCAT
CAGCGTGGTCGTGAAGCGATTCACAGATGTCTGCCTGTTCATCCGCGTCCAGCTCGTTGAGTTTCTCCAG
AAGCGTTAATGTCTGGCTTCTGATAAAGCGGGCCATGTTAAGGGCGGTTTTTTCCTGTTTGGTCACTGAT
GCCTCCGTGTAAGGGGGATTTCTGTTCATGGGGGTAATGATACCGATGAAACGAGAGAGGATGCTCACGA
TACGGGTTACTGATGATGAACATGCCCGGTTACTGGAACGTTGTGAGGGTAAACAACTGGCGGTATGGAT
GCGGCGGGACCAGAGAAAAATCACTCAGGGTCAATGCCAGCGCTTCGTTAATACAGATGTAGGTGTTCCA
CAGGGTAGCCAGCAGCATCCTGCGATGCAGATCCGGAACATAATGGTGCAGGGCGCTGACTTCCGCGTTT
CCAGACTTTACGAAACACGGAAACCGAAGACCATTCATGTTGTTGCTCAGGTCGCAGACGTTTTGCAGCA
GCAGTCGCTTCACGTTCGCTCGCGTATCGGTGATTCATTCTGCTAACCAGTAAGGCAACCCCGCCAGCCT
AGCCGGGTCCTCAACGACAGGAGCACGATCATGCGCACCCGTGGCCAGGACCCAACGCTGCCCGAGATGC
GCCGCGTGCGGCTGCTGGAGATGGCGGACGCGATGGATATGTTCTGCCAAGGGTTGGTTTGCGCATTCAC
AGTTCTCCGCAAGAATTGATTGGCTCCAATTCTTGGAGTGGTGAATCCGTTAGCGAGGTGCCGCCGGCTT
CCATTCAGGTCGAGGTGGCCCGGCTCCATGCACCGCGACGCAACGCGGGGAGGCAGACAAGGTATAGGGC
GGCGCCTACAATCCATGCCAACCCGTTCCATGTGCTCGCCGAGGCGGCATAAATCGCCGTGACGATCAGC
GGTCCAATGATCGAAGTTAGGCTGGTAAGAGCCGCGAGCGATCCTTGAAGCTGTCCCTGATGGTCGTCAT
CTACCTGCCTGGACAGCATGGCCTGCAACGCGGGCATCCCGATGCCGCCGGAAGCGAGAAGAATCATAAT
GGGGAAGGCCATCCAGCCTCGCGTCGCGAACGCCAGCAAGACGTAGCCCAGCGCGTCGGCCGCCATGCCG
GCGATAATGGCCTGCTTCTCGCCGAAACGTTTGGTGGCGGGACCAGTGACGAAGGCTTGAGCGAGGGCGT
GCAAGATTCCGAATACCGCAAGCGACAGGCCGATCATCGTCGCGCTCCAGCGAAAGCGGTCCTCGCCGAA
AATGACCCAGAGCGCTGCCGGCACCTGTCCTACGAGTTGCATGATAAAGAAGACAGTCATAAGTGCGGCG
ACGATAGTCATGCCCCGCGCCCACCGGAAGGAGCTGACTGGGTTGAAGGCTCTCAAGGGCATCGGTCGAG
ATCCCGGTGCCTAATGAGTGAGCTAACTTACATTAATTGCGTTGCGCTCACTGCCCGCTTTCCAGTCGGG
AAACCTGTCGTGCCAGCTGCATTAATGAATCGGCCAACGCGCGGGGAGAGGCGGTTTGCGTATTGGGCGC
CAGGGTGGTTTTTCTTTTCACCAGTGAGACGGGCAACAGCTGATTGCCCTTCACCGCCTGGCCCTGAGAG
AGTTGCAGCAAGCGGTCCACGCTGGTTTGCCCCAGCAGGCGAAAATCCTGTTTGATGGTGGTTAACGGCG
GGATATAACATGAGCTGTCTTCGGTATCGTCGTATCCCACTACCGAGATATCCGCACCAACGCGCAGCCC
GGACTCGGTAATGGCGCGCATTGCGCCCAGCGCCATCTGATCGTTGGCAACCAGCATCGCAGTGGGAACG
ATGCCCTCATTCAGCATTTGCATGGTTTGTTGAAAACCGGACATGGCACTCCAGTCGCCTTCCCGTTCCG
CTATCGGCTGAATTTGATTGCGAGTGAGATATTTATGCCAGCCAGCCAGACGCAGACGCGCCGAGACAGA
ACTTAATGGGCCCGCTAACAGCGCGATTTGCTGGTGACCCAATGCGACCAGATGCTCCACGCCCAGTCGC
GTACCGTCTTCATGGGAGAAAATAATACTGTTGATGGGTGTCTGGTCAGAGACATCAAGAAATAACGCCG
GAACATTAGTGCAGGCAGCTTCCACAGCAATGGCATCCTGGTCATCCAGCGGATAGTTAATGATCAGCCC
ACTGACGCGTTGCGCGAGAAGATTGTGCACCGCCGCTTTACAGGCTTCGACGCCGCTTCGTTCTACCATC
GACACCACCACGCTGGCACCCAGTTGATCGGCGCGAGATTTAATCGCCGCGACAATTTGCGACGGCGCGT
GCAGGGCCAGACTGGAGGTGGCAACGCCAATCAGCAACGACTGTTTGCCCGCCAGTTGTTGTGCCACGCG
GTTGGGAATGTAATTCAGCTCCGCCATCGCCGCTTCCACTTTTTCCCGCGTTTTCGCAGAAACGTGGCTG
GCCTGGTTCACCACGCGGGAAACGGTCTGATAAGAGACACCGGCATACTCTGCGACATCGTATAACGTTA
CTGGTTTCACATTCACCACCCTGAATTGACTCTCTTCCGGGCGCTATCATGCCATACCGCGAAAGGTTTT
GCGCCATTCGATGGTGTCCGGGATCTCGACGCTCTCCCTTATGCGACTCCTGCATTAGGAAGCAGCCCAG
TAGTAGGTTGAGGCCGTTGAGCACCGCCGCCGCAAGGAATGGTGCATGCAAGGAGATGGCGCCCAACAGT
CCCCCGGCCACGGGGCCTGCCACCATACCCACGCCGAAACAAGCGCTCATGAGCCCGAAGTGGCGAGCCC
GATCTTCCCCATCGGTGATGTCGGCGATATAGGCGCCAGCAACCGCACCTGTGGCGCCGGTGATGCCGGC
CACGATGCGTCCGGCGTAGAGGATCGAGATCTCGATCCCGCGAAATTAATACGACTCACTATAGGGGAAT
TGTGAGCGGATAACAATTCCCCTCTAGAAATAATTTTGTTTAACTTTAAGAAGGAGATATACCATGGGCA
GCAGCCATCATCATCATCATCACAGCAGCGGCCTGGTGCCGCGCGGCAGCCATAGCGAAAACCTGTATTT
CCAGGGCCATATGAAATTCAAAGTTATCGACGCGAACTCTATGGCGACCATCTTCCGTACCATCGGCGAG
TTTATGCCGGAGATTACCCTGATCGGTACCAAAGAAGGTGTTCGTCTGAGCGGTGTTGACCCGGCACGTG
TTGCGCTGATCGACATCTTCATCCCGCAGGCGTACTTCCACGAGTACGAAAGCGCAGAGAAAGAAACCGT
TACCGTGAAGCTGGAGGAGATCATCGCGAGCCTGAAAAACGTGAAGAAGAACGACTCTCTGACCTTCCAG
TCTGGTGAGGACCGTCTGATGATCACTCTGGACGGTGACTTTGAGCGCACCTTTTATCTGCCGATCCTGA
TGGGCGAGGAACCGTCTCTGCCGTCCATCAAACTGGAGTTCGCGTTCAAGGCGAAAATGCTGACCTCTAC
CTTTTCCAACGTTATGCAGATCCTGGGCGACCTGGGTGACGCGCTGACCCTGTCTGCGGAGGGTGGTAAA
CTGACTTTCATGGTTGAGGGCGACGTTGGTTCTAGCAAGGTGGAGCTGTCCGAAGAATCCGGTACTCTGC
TGGAAGCGACCGGTGCGGACGCTAAGGGCACCTACGGCATGGACTACCTGGTTAAGACCGCGAAGATGCG
CAACTCTTCCGACATCGTTGAACTGATGTTTGGTTCCCAGCTGCCGATTAAGCTGCGTTTCGAACTGCCG
CAGGAAGGCTACGGCGACTTCTATATTGCACCGCGTGCGGAATAAGGATCCGGCTGCTAACAAAGCCCGA
AAGGAAGCTGAGTTGGCTGCTGCCACCGCTGAGCAATAACTAGCATAACCCCTTGGGGCCTCTAAACGGG
TCTTGAGGGGTTTTTTGCTGAAAGGAGGAACTATATCCGGATATCCCGCAAGAGGCCCGGCAGTACCGGC
ATAACCAAGCCTATGCCTACAGCATCCAGGGTGACGGTGCCGAGGATGACGATGAGCGCATTGTTAGATT
TCATACACGGTGCCTGACTGCGTTAGCAATTTAACTGTGATAAACTACCGCATTAAAGCTTATCGATGAT
AAGCTGTCAAACATGAGAA
Features (pLannotate 1.2.2; 22 found; start..end, strand, type, name):
    104..208     +  promoter       AmpR promoter: bla
    209..1069    +  CDS            AmpR: β-lactamase; bla; confers resistance to ampicillin, carbenicillin, and related antibiotics
   1240..1828    +  rep_origin     ori: high-copy-number ColE1/pMB1/pBR322/pUC origin of replication
   2014..2153    -  misc_feature   bom: basis of mobility region from pBR322
   2255..2446    -  CDS            rop: Rop protein, which maintains plasmids at low copy number; rop
   2463..2843    +  CDS            YPB1_ECOLX: Protein predicted: Swiss-Prot protein existence level 4. From Escherichia coli.
   3085..3709    -  CDS            TcR (fragment): tetracycline efflux protein; tet; confers resistance to tetracycline
   3724..3745    -  protein_bind   CAP binding site: CAP binding activates transcription in the presence of cAMP. E. coli catabolite activator protein
   3758..4840    -  CDS            lacI: lac repressor; lacI; The lac repressor binds to the lac operator to inhibit transcription in E. coli. This inhibition can be relieved by adding lactose or isopropyl-β-D-thiogalactopyranoside (IPTG).
   4841..4918    -  promoter       lacI promoter: lacI
   4926..5205    -  CDS            TcR (fragment): tetracycline efflux protein; tet; confers resistance to tetracycline
   5227..5245    +  promoter       T7 promoter: promoter for bacteriophage T7 RNA polymerase
   5246..5270    +  protein_bind   lac operator: The lac repressor binds to the lac operator to inhibit transcription in E. coli. This inhibition can be relieved by adding lactose or isopropyl-β-D-thiogalactopyranoside (IPTG). lac repressor encoded by lacI
   5285..5307    +  RBS            RBS: efficient ribosome binding site from bacteriophage T7 gene 10 (Olins and Rangwala, 1989)
   5326..5342    +  CDS            capTEV™ (fragment): composite tag for in vivo biotinylation, TEV protease cleavage, and 6xHis tagging
   5353..5370    +  CDS            thrombin site: thrombin recognition and cleavage site
   5377..5397    +  CDS            TEV site: tobacco etch virus (TEV) protease recognition and cleavage site
   5401..6132    +  CDS            pcn2: PCNA2_SACS2 - Also known as pcnA-2. Experimental evidence at protein level: Swiss-Prot protein existence level 1. One of the sliding clamp subunits that acts as a moving platform for DNA processing. Responsible for tethering the catalytic subunit of DNA polymerase to DNA during high-speed replication. Heterotrimer stimulates the Holliday junction resolvase Hjc. DNA polymerase I, DNA ligase and the flap endonuclease may be constitutively associated with the PCNA heterotrimer forming a scanning complex able to couple DNA synthesis and Okazaki fragment maturation. From Saccharolobus solfataricus
   6143..6192    +  CDS            SET1 (fragment): solubility-enhancement tag derived from T7 phage gene 10B
   6200..6247    +  terminator     T7 terminator: transcription terminator for bacteriophage T7 RNA polymerase
   6270..6374    -  CDS            TcR (fragment): tetracycline efflux protein; tet; confers resistance to tetracycline
   6422..6450    -  promoter       tet promoter: E. coli promoter for tetracycline efflux protein gene
