[The description below was written by a language model from this plasmid's Addgene catalogue record and pLannotate feature annotations shown in this document.]
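Description:
pET15T-MsePCNA2 is a bacterial expression plasmid of about 6.4 kb built on pET-15b, made to produce PCNA2 (Msed_1792) from the thermoacidophilic archaeon Metallosphaera sedula in E. coli. The backbone carries a pBR322-type ColE1 origin together with the bom region and the rop gene. Rop keeps copy number low, which matches the catalogue entry despite the generic "high-copy" label the annotation tool gives the origin. Selection is by ampicillin through the bla β-lactamase gene and its own promoter. The fragments of the tetracycline resistance gene and the tet promoter scattered around the map are non-functional pBR322 remnants typical of pET vectors.

The expression cassette consists of a T7 promoter followed directly by a lac operator, the T7 gene 10 ribosome binding site, and a T7 terminator. A lacI gene on the plasmid supplies repressor, so transcription depends on T7 RNA polymerase from the host and is induced with IPTG. The roughly 740 bp insert, listed as synthetic, sits between NdeI and BamHI sites that were both retained. It is read in frame with an N-terminal His6 tag, the thrombin site native to pET-15b, and a TEV protease site that the depositors added just upstream of NdeI (the "T" in the name). The tag therefore allows metal-affinity purification and can be removed afterwards with either protease.

The annotation tool labels the coding sequence by homology to Saccharolobus solfataricus PCNA2, a sliding-clamp subunit, and the short "capTEV" and "SET1" hits appear to be partial matches to the His-tag region and vector sequence rather than real additional tags. The associated work studied how the three M. sedula PCNA homologues assemble into a head-to-tail heterotrimer, which points to recombinant protein production for such assembly studies.
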