Addgene plasmid #107064: pET15T-MsePCNA2
Purpose: Expresses M. sedula PCNA2 in E. coli
Depositing lab: Teruyuki Nagamune. Depositing organization: The University of Tokyo. Publication: Three proliferating cell nuclear antigen homologues from Metallosphaera sedula form a head-to-tail heterotrimer. Iwata F, Hirakawa H, Nagamune T. Sci Rep. 2016 May 27;6:26588. doi: 10.1038/srep26588. PubMed 27228945.
Backbone
  Vector backbone: pET-15b
  Backbone manufacturer: Merck Millipore
  Backbone size w/o insert (bp): 5700
  Total vector size (bp): 6400
  Modifications to backbone: TEV protease recognition site was inserted before NdeI site
  Vector type: Bacterial Expression
Growth in bacteria
  Bacterial resistance: Ampicillin, 100 μg/mL
  Growth temperature: 37°C
  Growth strain: DH5alpha
  Growth instructions: Supplement with 1% glucose is recommended to suppress leaky expression.
  Copy number: Low Copy
Gene/Insert
  Gene/Insert name: M. sedula PCNA2 (alt names: Msed_1792; MsePCNA2)
  Species: Synthetic; Metallosphaera sedula
  Insert size (bp): 740
  GenBank ID: WP_012021734
  Promoter: T7 promoter
  Tag / fusion protein: His6 tag (N terminal on backbone)
  Cloning method: Restriction Enzyme; 5′ cloning site NdeI (not destroyed); 3′ cloning site BamHI (not destroyed)
  Sequencing primers: 5′ T7; 3′ T7 Terminal
Terms and licenses: Academic/Nonprofit Terms; Industry Terms: Not Available to Industry
How to cite: pET15T-MsePCNA2 was a gift from Teruyuki Nagamune (Addgene plasmid # 107064 ; http://n2t.net/addgene:107064 ; RRID:Addgene_107064)
